Addgene plasmid #135076: pJH181.3
Purpose: Coryne. glutamicum HA production plasmid
Depositing lab: Josef Altenbuchner. Depositing organization: Universitaet Stuttgart. Publication: Hyaluronic acid production with Corynebacterium glutamicum: effect of media composition on yield and molecular weight. Hoffmann J, Altenbuchner J. J Appl Microbiol. 2014 Sep;117(3):663-78. doi: 10.1111/jam.12553. Epub 2014 Jun 20. PubMed 24863652.
Backbone
  Vector backbone: pJOE7706.1
  Vector type: Bacterial Expression
Growth in bacteria
  Bacterial resistance: Kanamycin, 50 μg/mL
  Growth temperature: 37°C
  Growth strain: DH5alpha
  Copy number: Unknown
Gene/Insert
  Gene/Insert name: hasA-hasC
  Species: Streptococcus equi subsp. Zooepidemicus, Pseudomonas putida KT2440
  Cloning method: Restriction Enzyme; 5′ cloning site Unknown (unknown if destroyed); 3′ cloning site Unknown (unknown if destroyed)
Terms and licenses: Academic/Nonprofit Terms; Industry Terms: Not Available to Industry
How to cite: pJH181.3 was a gift from Josef Altenbuchner (Addgene plasmid # 135076 ; http://n2t.net/addgene:135076 ; RRID:Addgene_135076)
