[The description below was written by a language model from this plasmid's Addgene catalogue record and pLannotate feature annotations shown in this document.]
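Description:
pJH181.3 is a 10,077-nt bacterial expression plasmid built on the pJOE7706.1 backbone and intended for hyaluronic acid (HA) production in Corynebacterium glutamicum. It appears to be an E. coli–C. glutamicum shuttle vector. For propagation in E. coli it carries a ColE1/pMB1-type origin with the bom region and the rop gene. An annotated ctRNA of the pGA1 family points to a corynebacterial pGA1-type replicon in a region that is otherwise unannotated, although the record does not describe this replicon explicitly. Selection is by kanamycin through an aph(3')-Ia cassette. Only a short, presumably non-functional fragment of the β-lactamase gene remains behind its promoter.

The payload is a two-gene operon, hasA-hasC, transcribed from the tac promoter with a downstream lac operator. A lacI gene under the lacIq promoter on the same plasmid supplies repressor, so expression should be inducible with IPTG. The first open reading frame matches streptococcal hyaluronan synthase (hasA), the enzyme that polymerises HA from UDP-sugar precursors. The second was annotated by homology as a gtaB-like UTP–glucose-1-phosphate uridylyltransferase, which fits hasC, the enzyme that forms UDP-glucose and so feeds the precursor pool. The catalogue lists Streptococcus equi subsp. zooepidemicus and Pseudomonas putida KT2440 as source species but does not say which gene comes from which organism.

The operon is followed by 5S rRNA sequences and by rrnB T1 and T2 terminators, with the 5S/T1 segment present twice. Small MCS remnants, a T7 promoter, and mbeC and yciV fragments appear to be backbone leftovers. The associated work used such plasmids to study how media composition affects HA yield and molecular weight in C. glutamicum.
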