Features (pLannotate 1.2.2; 23 found; start..end, strand, type, name):
     11..39      +  promoter       tac promoter: strong E. coli promoter; hybrid between the trp and lac UV5 promoters
     47..63      +  protein_bind   lac operator: The lac repressor binds to the lac operator to inhibit transcription in E. coli. This inhibition can be relieved by adding lactose or isopropyl-β-D-thiogalactopyranoside (IPTG). lac repressor encoded by lacI
    100..1344    +  CDS            hasA: HASA_STRP8 - Protein inferred from homology: Swiss-Prot protein existence level 3. Glycosaminoglycan synthesis. The hyaluronic acid capsule is involved in the pathogenicity of group A Streptococci; it may be the major virulence determinant. From Streptococcus pyogenes serotype M18 (strain MGAS8232).
   1392..2183    +  CDS            gtaB (fragment): GTAB_STAA8 - Experimental evidence at protein level: Swiss-Prot protein existence level 1. Catalyzes the formation of UDP-glucose from glucose-1- phosphate and UTP (Probable). This is an intermediate step in the biosynthesis of diglucosyl-diacylglycerol (Glc2-DAG), i.e. the predominant glycolipid found in the S.aureus membrane, which is also used as a membrane anchor for lipoteichoic acid (LTA). From Staphylococcus aureus (strain NCTC 8325 / PS 47).
   2353..2468    +  ncRNA          5S rRNA: Accession: RF00001 - 5S ribosomal RNA
   2472..2543    +  terminator     rrnB T1 terminator: transcription terminator T1 from the E. coli rrnB gene
   2546..2563    -  misc_feature   MCS (fragment): pUC18/19 multiple cloning site
   2674..2789    +  ncRNA          5S rRNA: Accession: RF00001 - 5S ribosomal RNA
   2793..2879    +  terminator     rrnB T1 terminator: Escherichia coli rrnB; transcription terminator T1 from the E. coli rrnB gene
   2971..2998    +  terminator     rrnB T2 terminator: transcription terminator T2 from the E. coli rrnB gene
   3017..3108    +  promoter       AmpR promoter: bla
   3109..3318    +  CDS            AmpR (fragment): β-lactamase; bla; confers resistance to ampicillin, carbenicillin, and related antibiotics
   4455..4533    -  ncRNA          ctRNA pGA1: Accession: RF00236 - ctRNA
   6323..7138    +  CDS            KanR: aminoglycoside phosphotransferase; aph(3')-Ia; confers resistance to kanamycin in bacteria or G418 (Geneticin®) in eukaryotes
   7246..7834    +  rep_origin     ori: high-copy-number ColE1/pMB1/pBR322/pUC origin of replication
   8020..8162    -  misc_feature   bom: basis of mobility region from pBR322
   8264..8455    -  CDS            rop: Rop protein, which maintains plasmids at low copy number; rop
   8496..8606    +  CDS            mbeC (fragment): MBEC_ECOLX - Experimental evidence at protein level: Swiss-Prot protein existence level 1. Required for efficient mobilization of ColE1 plasmid and is thus essential to promote the specific transfer of the plasmid during conjugation. Probably functions by inducing DNA bending, helping the MbeA relaxase to melt the DNA around the nic site and cleave the phosphodiester bond. Binds specifically double-stranded DNA (dsDNA) containing the ColE1 oriT but does not recognize the inverted repeat (IR). From Escherichia coli.
   8639..8662    -  misc_feature   MCS (fragment): pUC18/19 multiple cloning site
   8664..8682    +  promoter       T7 promoter: promoter for bacteriophage T7 RNA polymerase
   8698..9780    -  CDS            lacI: lac repressor; lacI; The lac repressor binds to the lac operator to inhibit transcription in E. coli. This inhibition can be relieved by adding lactose or isopropyl-β-D-thiogalactopyranoside (IPTG).
   9781..9858    -  promoter       lacIq promoter: lacI (mutant); In the lacIq allele, a single base change in the promoter boosts expression of the lacI gene about 10-fold.
   9911..10012   -  CDS            yciV (fragment): RNAAM_ECOLI - Also known as trpH From Escherichia coli (strain K12).
>Addgene plasmid #135076 | pJH181.3 | addgene full sequence | sequence record 266861 | Addgene NGS Result
AAATGAGCTGTTGACAATTAATCATCGGCTCGTATAATGTGTGGAATTGTGAGCGGATAACAATTTCACA
CAGGAAACAGAATTGAAGGAGATATACATATGCGTACCCTGAAAAACCTGATCACCGTTGTTGCTTTCTC
TATCTTCTGGGTTCTGCTGATCTACGTTAACGTTTACCTGTTCGGTGCTAAAGGTTCTCTGTCTATCTAC
GGTTTCCTGCTGATCGCTTACCTGCTGGTTAAAATGTCTCTGTCTTTCTTCTACAAACCGTTCAAAGGTC
GTGCTGGTCAGTACAAAGTTGCTGCTATCATCCCGTCTTACAACGAAGACGCTGAATCTCTGCTGGAAAC
CCTGAAATCTGTTCAGCAGCAGACCTACCCGCTGGCTGAAATCTACGTTGTTGACGACGGTTCTGCTGAC
GAAACCGGTATCAAACGTATCGAAGACTACGTTCGTGACACCGGTGACCTGTCTTCTAACGTTATCGTTC
ACCGTTCTGAAAAAAACCAGGGTAAACGTCACGCTCAGGCTTGGGCTTTCGAACGTTCTGACGCTGACGT
TTTCCTGACCGTTGACTCTGACACCTACATCTACCCGGACGCTCTGGAAGAACTGCTGAAAACCTTCAAC
GACCCGACCGTTTTCGCTGCTACCGGTCACCTGAACGTTCGTAACCGTCAGACCAACCTGCTGACCCGTC
TGACCGACATCCGTTACGACAACGCTTTCGGTGTTGAACGTGCTGCTCAGTCTGTTACCGGTAACATCCT
GGTTTGCTCTGGTCCGCTGTCTGTTTACCGTCGTGAAGTTGTTGTTCCGAACATCGACCGTTACATCAAC
CAGACCTTCCTGGGTATCCCGGTTTCTATCGGTGACGACCGTTGCCTGACCAACTACGCTACCGACCTGG
GTAAAACCGTTTACCAGTCTACCGCTAAATGCATCACCGACGTTCCGGACAAAATGTCTACCTACCTGAA
ACAGCAGAACCGTTGGAACAAATCTTTCTTCCGTGAATCTATCATCTCTGTTAAAAAAATCATGAACAAC
CCGTTCGTTGCTCTGTGGACCATCCTGGAAGTTTCTATGTTCATGATGCTGGTTTACTCTGTTGTTGACT
TCTTCGTTGGTAACGTTCGTGAATTCGACTGGCTGCGTGTTCTGGCTTTCCTGGTTATCATCTTCATCGT
TGCTCTGTGCCGTAACATCCACTACATGCTGAAACACCCGCTGTCTTTCCTGCTGTCTCCGTTCTACGGT
GTTCTGCACCTGTTCGTTCTGCAGCCGCTGAAACTGTACTCTCTGTTCACCATCCGTAACGCTGACTGGG
GTACCCGTAAAAAACTGCTGTAAGCTAGTCACAGGCCTAGCCTTTTGTAAGGACGTATATGATCAAAAAA
TGCTTGTTCCCGGCAGCCGGCTACGGCACGCGCTTCTTGCCTGCTACCAAAGCCATGCCCAAGGAAATGC
TGCCGGTGGTCAACAAGCCACTGATCCAGTATGGCGTTGAAGAAGCATTGGATGCGGGTCTGAACGAGAT
CTCCATCGTTACCGGGCGCGGCAAGCGCGCCCTGGAAGACCACTTCGACATCAGCTACGAGCTGGAAAAC
CAGATCAAGGGCACCGACAAGGAAAAATACCTGGTCGGTATTCGTCGTCTGCTCAACGAGTGCTCGTTCT
CGTACACGCGCCAGACCGAAATGAAGGGCCTCGGCCACGCCATTCTCACTGGCCGCCCACTGATCGGTGA
CGAGCCGTTCGCGGTGGTGCTGGCGGACGACCTGTGCGTCAACCCGGAAGGTGACGGCGTGCTGACTCAG
ATGGTCAAGCTGTACAAACAGTACCGCTGCTCGATCGTCGCCATCCAGGAAGTCGACCCGCAGGAAACCA
ACAAGTATGGTGTGATCGCCGGTGAGATGATCCGCGACGACATCTTCCGTGTGACCAACATGGTCGAAAA
ACCGGCCCCGGAAGACGCGCCTTCGAACCTGGCGATCATCGGCCGTTACATCCTGACCCCGGATATCTTC
GACATCATCGCCAACACCAAGCCAGGCAAAGGCGGTGAAATACAGATCACCGACGCCCTGCTGCAGCAGG
CGAAGGATGGCTGCGTGATTGCCTATAAGTTCAAGGGCAAGCGTTTCGACTGCGGTGGCGCCGAAGGCTA
CATCGACGCGACCAACTTCTGCTTCGAGAACTACTACAAGACTGGCAAGGCTTACTGATCTAGAAAGCTT
TTTTTATCGCTAGCTGTACAAGTAAGCTTGGCTGTTTTGGCGGATGAGAGAAGATTTTCAGCCTGATACA
GATTAAATCAGAACGCAGAAGCGGTCTGATAAAACAGAATTTGCCTGGCGGCAGTAGCGCGGTGGTCCCA
CCTGACCCCATGCCGAACTCAGAAGTGAAACGCCGTAGCGCCGATGGTAGTGTGGGGTCTCCCCATGCGA
GAGTAGGGAACTGCCAGGCATCAAATAAAACGAAAGGCTCAGTCGAAAGACTGGGCCTTTCGTTTTATCT
GTTGTTTGTCGGTGAACGCTCTCCTGGTACCGAGCTCGAATTCACTGGCCGTCGTTTTACAGCCAAGCTT
GGCTGTTTTGGCGGATGAGAGAAGATTTTCAGCCTGATACAGATTAAATCAGAACGCAGAAGCGGTCTGA
TAAAACAGAATTTGCCTGGCGGCAGTAGCGCGGTGGTCCCACCTGACCCCATGCCGAACTCAGAAGTGAA
ACGCCGTAGCGCCGATGGTAGTGTGGGGTCTCCCCATGCGAGAGTAGGGAACTGCCAGGCATCAAATAAA
ACGAAAGGCTCAGTCGAAAGACTGGGCCTTTCGTTTTATCTGTTGTTTGTCGGTGAACGCTCTCCTGAGT
AGGACAAATCCGCCGGGAGCGGATTTGAACGTTGCGAAGCAACGGCCCGGAGGGTGGCGGGCAGGACGCC
CGCCATAAACTGCCAGGCATCAAATTAAGCAGAAGGCCATCCTGACGGATGGCCTTTTTGCGTTTCTACA
AACTCTTTTGTTTATTTTTCTAAATACATTCAAATATGTATCCGCTCATGAGACAATAACCCTGATAAAT
GCTTCAATAATATTGAAAAAGGAAGAGTATGAGTATTCAACATTTCCGTGTCGCCCTTATTCCCTTTTTT
GCGGCATTTTGCCTTCCTGTTTTTGCTCACCCAGAAACGCTGGTGAAAGTAAAAGATGCTGAAGATCAGT
TGGGTGCACGAGTGGGTTACATCGAACTGGATCTCAACAGCGGTAAGATCCTTGAGAGTTTTCGCCCCGA
AGAACGTTTTCCAATGATGAGCACTTTTGATCCCCCTGCGGCGTCGCTGATCGCCCTCGCGACGTTGTGC
GGGTGGCTTGTCCCTGAGGGCGCTGCGACAGATAGCTAAAAATCTGCGTCAGGATCGCCGTAGAGCGCGC
GTCGCGTCGATTGGAGGCTTCCCCTTTGGTTGACGGTCTTCAATCGCTCTACGGCGATCCTGACGCTTTT
TTGTTGCGTACCGTCGATCGTTTTATTTCTGTCGATCCCGAAAAAGTTTTTGCCTTTTGTAAAAAACTTC
TCGGTCGCCCCGCAAATTTTCGATTCCAGATTTTTTAAAAACCAAGCCAGAAATACGACACACCGTTTGC
AGATAATCTGTCTTTCGGAAAAATCAAGTGCGATACAAAATTTTTAGCACCCCTGAGCTGCGCAAAGTCC
CGCTTCGTGAAAATTTTCGTGCCGCGTGATTTTCCGCCAAAAACTTTAACGAACGTTCGTTATAATGGTG
TCATGACCTTCACGACGAAGTACCAAAATTGGCCCGAATCATCAGCTATGGATCTCTCTGATGTCGCGCT
GGAGTCCGACGCGCTCGATGCTGCCGTCGATTTAAAAACGGTGATCGGATTTTTCCGAGCTCTCGATACG
ACGGACGCGCCAGCATCACGAGACTGGGCCAGTGCCGCGAGCGACCTAGAAACTCTCGTGGCGGATCTTG
AGGAGCTGGCTGACGAGCTGCGTGCTCGGCAGCGCCAGGAGGACGCACAGTAGTGGAGGATCGAATCAGT
TGCGCCTACTGCGGTGGCCTGATTCCTCCCCGGCCTGACCCGCGAGGACGGCGCGCAAAATATTGCTCAG
ATGCGTGTCGTGCCGCAGCCAGCCGCGAGCGCGCCAACAAACGCCACGCCGAGGAGCTGGAGGCGGCTAG
GTCGCAAATGGCGCTGGAAGTGCGTCCCCCGAGCGAAATTTTGGCCATGGTCGTCACAGAGCTGGAAGCG
GCAGCGAGAATTATCCGCGATCGTGGCGCGGTGCCCGCAGGCATGACAAACATCGTAAATGCCGCGTTTC
GTGTGGCCGTGGCCGCCCAGGACGTGTCAGCGCCGCCACCACCTGCACCGAATCGGCAGCAGCGTCGCGC
GTCGAAAAAGCGCACAGGCGGCAAGAAGCGATAAGCTGCACGAATACCTGAAAAATGTTGAACGCCCCGT
GAGCGGTAACTCACAGGGCGTCGGCTAACCCCCAGTCCAAACCTGGGAGAAAGCGCTCAAAAATGACTCT
AGCGGATTCACGAGACATTGACACACCGGCCTGGAAATTTTCCGCTGATCTGTTCGACACCCATCCCGAG
CTCGCGCTGCGATCACGTGGCTGGACGAGCGAAGACCGCCGCGAATTCCTCGCTCACCTGGGCAGAGAAA
ATTTCCAGGGCAGCAAGACCCGCGACTTCGCCAGCGCTTGGATCAAAGACCCGGACACGGGAGAAACACA
GCCGAAGTTATACCGAGTTGGTTCAAAATCGCTTGCCCGGTGCCAGTATGTTGCTCTGACGCACGCGCAG
CACGCAGCCGTGCTTGTCCTGGACATTGATGTGCCGAGCCACCAGGCCGGCGGGAAAATCGAGCACGTAA
ACCCCGAGGTCTACGCGATTTTGGAGCGCTGGGCACGCCTGGAAAAAGCGCCAGCTTGGATCGGCGTGAA
TCCACTGAGCGGGAAATGCCAGCTCATCTGGCTCATTGATCCGGTGTATGCCGCAGCAGGCATGAGCAGC
CCGAATATGCGCCTGCTGGCTGCAACGACCGAGGAAATGACCCGCGTTTTCGGCGCTGACCAGGCTTTTT
CACATAGGCTGAGCCGGTGGCCACTGCACGTCTCCGACGATCCCACCGCGTACCGCTGGCATGCCCAGCA
CAATCGCGTGGATCGCCTAGCTGATCTTATGGAGGTTGCTCGCATGATCTCAGGCACAGAAAAACCTAAA
AAACGCTATGAGCAGGAGTTTTCTAGCGGACGGGCACGTATCGAAGCGGCAAGAAAAGCCACTGCGGAAG
CAAAAGCACTTGCCACGCTTGAAGCAAGCCTGCCGAGCGCCGCTGAAGCGTCTGGAGAGCTGATCGACGG
CGTCCGTGTCCTCTGGACTGCTCCAGGGCGTGCCGCCCGTGATGAGACGGCTTTTCGCCACGCTTTGACT
GTGGGATACCAGTTAAAAGCGGCTGGTGAGCGCCTAAAAGACACCAAGATCATCGACGCCTACGAGCGTG
CCTACACCGTCGCTCAGGCGGTCGGAGCAGACGGCCGTGAGCCTGATCTGCCGCCGATGCGTGACCGCCA
GACGATGGCGCGACGTGTGCGCGGCTACGTCGCTAAAGGCCAGCCAGTCGTCCCTGCTCGTCAGACAGAG
ACGCAGAGCAGCCGAGGGCGAAAAGCTCTGGCCACTATGGGAAGACGTGGCGGTAAAAAGGCCGCAGAAC
GCTGGAAAGACCCAAACAGTGAGTACGCCCGAGCACAGCGAGAAAAACTAGCTAAGTCCAGTCAACGACA
AGCTAGGAAAGCTAAAGGAAATCGCTTGACCATTGCAGGTTGGTTTATGACTGTTGAGGGAGAGACTGGC
TCGTGGCCGACAATCAATGAAGCTATGTCTGAATTTAGCGTGTCACGTCAGACCGTGAATAGAGCACTTA
AGTCTGCGGGCATTGAACTTCCACGAGGACGCCGTAAAGCTTCCCAGTAAATGTGCCATCTCGTAGGCAG
AAAACGGTTCCCCCCGTAGGGGTCTCTCTCTTGGCCTCCTTTCTAGGTCGGGCTGATTGCTCTTGAAGCT
CTCTAGGGGGGCTCACACCATAGGCAGATAACGGTTCCCCACCGGCTCACCTCGTAAGCGCACAAGGACT
GCTCCCAAAGATCTACGCGCCTTCAACTCAGCAAAAGTTCGATTTATTCAACAAAGCCACGTTGTGTCTC
AAAATCTCTGATGTTACATTGCACAAGATAAAAATATATCATCATGAACAATAAAACTGTCTGCTTACAT
AAACAGTAATACAAGGGGTGTTATGAGCCATATTCAACGGGAAACGTCTTGCTCCAGGCCGCGATTAAAT
TCCAACATGGATGCTGATTTATATGGGTATAAATGGGCTCGCGATAATGTCGGGCAATCAGGTGCGACAA
TCTATCGATTGTATGGGAAGCCCGATGCGCCAGAGTTGTTTCTGAAACATGGCAAAGGTAGCGTTGCCAA
TGATGTTACAGATGAGATGGTCAGACTAAACTGGCTGACGGAATTTATGCCTCTTCCGACCATCAAGCAT
TTTATCCGTACTCCTGATGATGCATGGTTACTCACCACTGCGATCCCAGGGAAAACAGCATTCCAGGTAT
TAGAAGAATATCCTGATTCAGGTGAAAATATTGTTGATGCGCTGGCAGTGTTCCTGCGCCGGTTGCATTC
GATTCCTGTTTGTAATTGTCCTTTTAACAGCGATCGCGTATTTCGTCTCGCTCAGGCGCAATCACGAATG
AATAACGGTTTGGTTGATGCGAGTGATTTTGATGACGAGCGTAATGGCTGGCCTGTTGAACAAGTCTGGA
AAGAAATGCATAAGCTATTGCCATTCTCACCGGATTCAGTCGTCACTCATGGTGATTTCTCACTTGATAA
CCTTATTTTTGACGAGGGGAAATTAATAGGTTGTATTGATGTTGGGCGAGTCGGAATCGCAGACCGATAC
CAGGATCTTGCCATCCTATGGAACTGCCTCGGTGAGTTTTCTCCTTCATTACAGAAACGGCTTTTTCAAA
AATATGGTATTGATAATCCTGATATGAATAAATTGCAGTTTCATTTGATGCTCGATGAGTTTTTCTAATC
AGAATTGGTTAATTGGTTGTAACACTGGCAGAGCATTACGCTGACTTGACGGGACGGCGGCTTTGTTGCA
CGTTTAAACCCCGTAGAAAAGATCAAAGGATCTTCTTGAGATCCTTTTTTTCTGCGCGTAATCTGCTGCT
TGCAAACAAAAAAACCACCGCTACCAGCGGTGGTTTGTTTGCCGGATCAAGAGCTACCAACTCTTTTTCC
GAAGGTAACTGGCTTCAGCAGAGCGCAGATACCAAATACTGTCCTTCTAGTGTAGCCGTAGTTAGGCCAC
CACTTCAAGAACTCTGTAGCACCGCCTACATACCTCGCTCTGCTAATCCTGTTACCAGTGGCTGCTGCCA
GTGGCGATAAGTCGTGTCTTACCGGGTTGGACTCAAGACGATAGTTACCGGATAAGGCGCAGCGGTCGGG
CTGAACGGGGGGTTCGTGCACACAGCCCAGCTTGGAGCGAACGACCTACACCGAACTGAGATACCTACAG
CGTGAGCTATGAGAAAGCGCCACGCTTCCCGAAGGGAGAAAGGCGGACAGGTATCCGGTAAGCGGCAGGG
TCGGAACAGGAGAGCGCACGAGGGAGCTTCCAGGGGGAAACGCCTGGTATCTTTATAGTCCTGTCGGGTT
TCGCCACCTCTGACTTGAGCGTCGATTTTTGTGATGCTCGTCAGGGGGGCGGAGCCTATGGAAAAACGCC
AGCAACGCGGCCTTTTTACGGTTCCTGGCCTTTTGCTGGCCTTTTGCTCACATGTTCTTTCCTGCGTTAT
CCCCTGATTCTGTGGATAACCGTATTACCGCCTTTGAGTGAGCTGATACCGCTCGCCGCAGCCGAACGAC
CGAGCGCAGCGAGTCAGTGAGCGAGGAAGCGGAAGAGCGCCTGATGCGGTATTTTCTCCTTACGCATCTG
TGCGGTATTTCACACCGCATATATGGTGCACTCTCAGTACAATCTGCTCTGATGCCGCATAGTTAAGCCA
GTATACACTCCGCTATCGCTACGTGACTGGGTCATGGCTGCGCCCCGACACCCGCCAACACCCGCTGACG
CGCCCTGACGGGCTTGTCTGCTCCCGGCATCCGCTTACAGACAAGCTGTGACCGTCTCCGGGAGCTGCAT
GTGTCAGAGGTTTTCACCGTCATCACCGAAACGCGCGAGGCAGCTGCGGTAAAGCTCATCAGCGTGGTCG
TGAAGCGATTCACAGATGTCTGCCTGTTCATCCGCGTCCAGCTCGTTGAGTTTCTCCAGAAGCGTTAATG
TCTGGCTTCTGATAAAGCGGGCCATGTTAAGGGCGGTTTTTTCCTGTTTGGTCACTGATGCCTCCGTGTA
AGGGGGATTTCTGTTCATGGGGGTAATGATACCGATGAAACGAGAGAGGATGCTCACGATACGGGTTACT
GATGATGAACATGCCCGGTTACTGGAACGTTGTGAGGGTAAACAACTGGCGGTATGGATGCGGCGGGACC
AGAGAAAAATCACTCAGGGTCAATGCCAGCATGCCTGCAGGTCGACTCTAGATTAATACGACTCACTATA
GGGCAATTGCGTTGCGCTCACTGCCCGCTTTCCAGTCGGGAAACCTGTCGTGCCAGCTGCATTAATGAAT
CGGCCAACGCGCGGGGAGAGGCGGTTTGCGTATTGGGCGCCAGGGTGGTTTTTCTTTTCACCAGTGAGAC
GGGCAACAGCTGATTGCCCTTCACCGCCTGGCCCTGAGAGAGTTGCAGCAAGCGGTCCACGCTGGTTTGC
CCCAGCAGGCGAAAATCCTGTTTGATGGTGGTTAACGGCGGGATATAACATGAGCTGTCTTCGGTATCGT
CGTATCCCACTACCGAGATATCCGCACCAACGCGCAGCCCGGACTCGGTAATGGCGCGCATTGCGCCCAG
CGCCATCTGATCGTTGGCAACCAGCATCGCAGTGGGAACGATGCCCTCATTCAGCATTTGCATGGTTTGT
TGAAAACCGGACATGGCACTCCAGTCGCCTTCCCGTTCCGCTATCGGCTGAATTTGATTGCGAGTGAGAT
ATTTATGCCAGCCAGCCAGACGCAGACGCGCCGAGACAGAACTTAATGGGCCCGCTAACAGCGCGATTTG
CTGGTGACCCAATGCGACCAGATGCTCCACGCCCAGTCGCGTACCGTCTTCATGGGAGAAAATAATACTG
TTGATGGGTGTCTGGTCAGAGACATCAAGAAATAACGCCGGAACATTAGTGCAGGCAGCTTCCACAGCAA
TGGCATCCTGGTCATCCAGCGGATAGTTAATGATCAGCCCACTGACGCGTTGCGCGAGAAGATTGTGCAC
CGCCGCTTTACAGGCTTCGACGCCGCTTCGTTCTACCATCGACACCACCACGCTGGCACCCAGTTGATCG
GCGCGAGATTTAATCGCCGCGACAATTTGCGACGGCGCGTGCAGGGCCAGACTGGAGGTGGCAACGCCAA
TCAGCAACGACTGTTTGCCCGCCAGTTGTTGTGCCACGCGGTTGGGAATGTAATTCAGCTCCGCCATCGC
CGCTTCCACTTTTTCCCGCGTTTTCGCAGAAACGTGGCTGGCCTGGTTCACCACGCGGGAAACGGTCTGA
TAAGAGACACCGGCATACTCTGCGACATCGTATAACGTTACTGGTTTCACATTCACCACCCTGAATTGAC
TCTCTTCCGGGCGCTATCATGCCATACCGCGAAAGGTTTTGCACCATTCGATGGTGTCAACGTAAATGCC
GCTTCGCCTTCGCGCGCGAATTGCAAGCTGATCCGGGCTTATCGACTGCACGGTGCACCAATGCTTCTGG
CGTCAGGCAGCCATCGGAAGCTGTGGTATGGCTGTGCAGGTCGTAAATCACTGCATAATTCGTGTCGCTC
AAGGCGCACTCCCGTTCTGGATAATGTTTTTTGCGCCGACATCATAACGGTTCTGGCAAATATTCTG
